Addgene plasmid #22585: Flag-HA-USP48
Depositing lab: Wade Harper. Depositing organization: Harvard Medical School. Publication: Defining the human deubiquitinating enzyme interaction landscape. Sowa ME, Bennett EJ, Gygi SP, Harper JW. Cell. 2009 Jul 23. 138(2):389-403. 10.1016/j.cell.2009.04.042 PubMed 19615732.
Backbone
  Vector backbone: pDEST_LTR_N_FLAG_HA_IRES_puro
  Backbone manufacturer: Harper_Lab
  Backbone size w/o insert (bp): 6521
  Vector type: Mammalian Expression, Retroviral
  Selectable markers: Puromycin
Growth in bacteria
  Bacterial resistance: Ampicillin, 100 μg/mL
  Growth temperature: 37°C
  Growth strain: DH5alpha
  Copy number: High Copy
Gene/Insert
  Gene/Insert name: USP48 (alt names: ubiquitin specific peptidase 48; DKFZp762M1713, MGC132556, MGC14879, RAP1GA1, USP31)
  Species: H. sapiens (human)
  Mutation: None
  GenBank ID: BC104896
  Entrez Gene: USP48 (a.k.a. RAP1GA1, USP31)
  Tag / fusion protein: HA (N terminal on backbone); FLAG (N terminal on backbone)
  Cloning method: Gateway Cloning; 5′ cloning site GATEWAY_LR (unknown if destroyed); 3′ cloning site GATEWAY_LR (unknown if destroyed)
  Sequencing primers: 5′ CAGCCCTCACTCCTTCTCTAGG; 3′ CAAGCGGCTTCGGCCAGTAAC
Resource information
  A portion of this plasmid was derived from a plasmid made by: MGC/Open
Terms and licenses: Academic/Nonprofit Terms; Industry Terms: Not Available to Industry
How to cite: Flag-HA-USP48 was a gift from Wade Harper (Addgene plasmid # 22585 ; http://n2t.net/addgene:22585 ; RRID:Addgene_22585)
