[The description below was written by a language model from this plasmid's Addgene catalogue record and pLannotate feature annotations shown in this document.]
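Description:
Flag-HA-USP48 is a gammaretroviral mammalian expression plasmid built on the Gateway destination backbone pDEST_LTR_N_FLAG_HA_IRES_puro, carrying the human deubiquitinating enzyme USP48 (ubiquitin specific peptidase 48, also called USP31) with no recorded mutation. The full sequenced plasmid is about 9.4 kb. In bacteria it is maintained as a high-copy plasmid through a ColE1/pUC-type origin and selected with ampicillin via the β-lactamase gene. The short lacI, lacZα, rop, bom and tetracycline-resistance fragments annotated in the backbone are non-functional remnants of earlier cloning vectors.

The retroviral unit is flanked by 5' and 3' long terminal repeats of murine embryonic stem cell virus, followed by the MESV Ψ packaging signal and a truncated gag segment lacking its start codon, which together allow the transcript to be packaged into virions when viral proteins are supplied in trans. No separate internal promoter is annotated, so expression is evidently driven from the 5' LTR. Downstream, FLAG and HA epitopes contributed by the backbone precede an attB1 site, the USP48 coding sequence and an attB2 site, the att sites being the scars of the Gateway LR reaction used to transfer the open reading frame. This yields an N-terminally FLAG-HA-tagged protein. An EMCV IRES then directs translation of puromycin N-acetyltransferase from the same transcript, linking drug resistance to expression of the tagged protein and enabling selection of stably transduced cell populations. The tandem epitope tag suits affinity purification, consistent with the associated study, which mapped the interaction landscape of human deubiquitinating enzymes.
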