Features (pLannotate 1.2.2; 23 found; start..end, strand, type, name):
     33..131     +  CDS            env (fragment): murine leukemia virus gPr80 envelope polyprotein precursor; env; proteolytically cleaved into gp70SU and p15TM subunits
    173..689     +  LTR            5' LTR: 5' long terminal repeat from murine embryonic stem cell virus
    753..1094    +  misc_feature   MESV Ψ: packaging signal of murine embryonic stem cell virus
   1161..1577    +  CDS            gag (truncated): truncated Moloney murine leukemia virus (MMLV) gag gene lacking the start codon
   1602..1622    +  CDS            FLAG (fragment): FLAG® epitope tag, followed by an enterokinase cleavage site
   1635..1661    +  CDS            3xHA (fragment): three tandem HA epitope tags
   1678..1695    +  protein_bind   attB1 (fragment): mutant version of attB; core recombination site for the Gateway® BP reaction BP Clonase™
   1701..4649    +  CDS            USP48 (fragment): UBP48_HUMAN - Also known as USP31. Experimental evidence at protein level: Swiss-Prot protein existence level 1. Recognizes and hydrolyzes the peptide bond at the C-terminal Gly of ubiquitin. Involved in the processing of poly-ubiquitin precursors as well as that of ubiquitinated proteins. May be involved in the regulation of NF-kappa-B activation by TNF receptor superfamily via its interactions with RELA and TRAF2. May also play a regulatory role at postsynaptic sites. From Homo sapiens (Human).
   4657..4674    -  protein_bind   attB2 (fragment): mutant version of attB; core recombination site for the Gateway® BP reaction BP Clonase™
   4793..5255    +  misc_feature   IRES: internal ribosome entry site (IRES) of the encephalomyocarditis virus (EMCV)
   5269..5868    +  CDS            PuroR: puromycin N-acetyltransferase; pac from Streptomyces alboniger; confers resistance to puromycin
   5944..6458    +  LTR            3' LTR: 3' long terminal repeat from murine embryonic stem cell virus
   6620..6636    -  protein_bind   lac operator: The lac repressor binds to the lac operator to inhibit transcription in E. coli. This inhibition can be relieved by adding lactose or isopropyl-β-D-thiogalactopyranoside (IPTG). lac repressor encoded by lacI
   6644..6674    -  promoter       lac promoter: promoter for the E. coli lac operon
   6689..6710    -  protein_bind   CAP binding site: CAP binding activates transcription in the presence of cAMP. E. coli catabolite activator protein
   6723..6815    -  CDS            lacI (fragment): lac repressor; lacI; The lac repressor binds to the lac operator to inhibit transcription in E. coli. This inhibition can be relieved by adding lactose or isopropyl-β-D-thiogalactopyranoside (IPTG).
   6998..7586    -  rep_origin     ori: high-copy-number ColE1/pMB1/pBR322/pUC origin of replication
   7757..8617    -  CDS            AmpR: β-lactamase; bla; confers resistance to ampicillin, carbenicillin, and related antibiotics
   8618..8722    -  promoter       AmpR promoter: bla
   8817..8852    +  CDS            rop (fragment): Rop protein, which maintains plasmids at low copy number; rop
   8954..9053    +  misc_feature   bom (fragment): basis of mobility region from pBR322
   9059..9208    -  CDS            lacZα (fragment): LacZα fragment of β-galactosidase; lacZ fragment
   9208..32      -  CDS            TcR (fragment) (across the origin): tetracycline efflux protein; tet; confers resistance to tetracycline
>Addgene plasmid #22585 | Flag-HA-USP48 | addgene full sequence | sequence record 371223 | Addgene NGS Result
TGATGCCGGCCACGATGCGTCCGGCGTAGAGGCGATTAGTCCAATTTGTTAAAGACAGGATATCAGTGGT
CCAGGCTCTAGTTTTGACTCAACAATATCACCAGCTGAAGCCTATAGAGTACGAGCCATAGATAAAATAA
AAGATTTTATTTAGTCTCCAGAAAAAGGGGGGAATGAAAGACCCCACCTGTAGGTTTGGCAAGCTAGCTT
AAGTAACGCCATTTTGCAAGGCATGGAAAATACATAACTGAGAATAGAGAAGTTCAGATCAAGGTTAGGA
ACAGAGAGACAGCAGAATATGGGCCAAACAGGATATCTGTGGTAAGCAGTTCCTGCCCCGGCTCAGGGCC
AAGAACAGATGGTCCCCAGATGCGGTCCCGCCCTCAGCAGTTTCTAGAGAACCATCAGATGTTTCCAGGG
TGCCCCAAGGACCTGAAATGACCCTGTGCCTTATTTGAACTAACCAATCAGTTCGCTTCTCGCTTCTGTT
CGCGCGCTTCTGCTCCCCGAGCTCAATAAAAGAGCCCACAACCCCTCACTCGGCGCGCCAGTCCTCCGAT
AGACTGCGTCGCCCGGGTACCCGTATTCCCAATAAAGCCTCTTGCTGTTTGCATCCGAATCGTGGACTCG
CTGATCCTTGGGAGGGTCTCCTCAGATTGATTGACTGCCCACCTCGGGGGTCTTTCATTTGGAGGTTCCA
CCGAGATTTGGAGACCCCTGCCCAGGGACCACCGACCCCCCCGCCGGGAGGTAAGCTGGCCAGCGGTCGT
TTCGTGTCTGTCTCTGTCTTTGTGCGTGTTTGTGCCGGCATCTAATGTTTGCGCCTGCGTCTGTACTAGT
TAGCTAACTAGCTCTGTATCTGGCGGACCCGTGGTGGAACTGACGAGTTCTGAACACCCGGCCGCAACCC
TGGGAGACGTCCCAGGGACTTTGGGGGCCGTTTTTGTGGCCCGACCTGAGGAAGGGAGTCGATGTGGAAT
CCGACCCCGTCAGGATATGTGGTTCTGGTAGGAGACGAGAACCTAAAACAGTTCCCGCCTCCGTCTGAAT
TTTTGCTTTCGGTTTGGAACCGAAGCCGCGCGTCTTGTCTGCTGCAGCGCTGCAGCATCGTTCTGTGTTG
TCTCTGTCTGACTGTGTTTCTGTATTTGTCTGAAAATTAGGGCCAGACTGTTACCACTCCCTTAAGTTTG
ACCTTAGGTCACTGGAAAGATGTCGAGCGGATCGCTCACAACCAGTCGGTAGATGTCAAGAAGAGACGTT
GGGTTACCTTCTGCTCTGCAGAATGGCCAACCTTTAACGTCGGATGGCCGCGAGACGGCACCTTTAACCG
AGACCTCATCACCCAGGTTAAGATCAAGGTCTTTTCACCTGGCCCGCATGGACACCCAGACCAGGTCCCC
TACATCGTGACCTGGGAAGCCTTGGCTTTTGACCCCCCTCCCTGGGTCAAGCCCTTTGTACACCCTAAGC
CTCCGCCTCCTCTTCCTCCATCCGCCCCGTCTCTCCCCCTTGAACCTCCTCGTTCGACCCCGCCTCGATC
CTCCCTTTATCCAGCCCTCACTCCTTCTCTAGGCGCCGGAATTAGATCTGCCACCATGGACTACAAGGAT
GACGATGACAAGCTCGATGGAGGATACCCATACGATGTTCCAGATTACGCTGCTCGAGGTTATCAAACAA
GTTTGTACAAAAAAGTTGGCATGGCCCCGCGGCTGCAGCTGGAGAAGGCGGCCTGGCGCTGGGCGGAGAC
GGTGCGGCCCGAGGAGGTGTCGCAGGAGCACATCGAGACCGCTTACCGCATCTGGCTGGAGCCCTGCATT
CGCGGCGTGTGCAGACGAAACTGCAAAGGAAATCCGAATTGCTTGGTTGGTATTGGTGAGCATATTTGGT
TAGGAGAAATAGATGAAAATAGTTTTCATAACATCGATGATCCCAACTGTGAGAGGAGAAAAAAGAACTC
ATTTGTGGGCCTGACTAACCTTGGAGCCACTTGTTATGTCAACACATTTCTTCAAGTGTGGTTTCTCAAC
TTGGAGCTTCGGCAGGCACTCTACTTATGTCCAAGCACTTGTAGTGACTACATGCTGGGAGACGGCATCC
AAGAAGAAAAAGATTATGAGCCTCAAACAATTTGTGAGCATCTCCAGTACTTGTTTGCCTTGTTGCAAAA
CAGTAATAGGCGATACATTGATCCATCAGGATTTGTTAAAGCCTTGGGCCTGGACACTGGACAACAGCAG
GATGCTCAAGAATTTTCAAAGCTCTTTATGTCTCTATTGGAAGATACTTTGTCTAAACAAAAGAATCCAG
ATGTGCGCAATATTGTTCAACAGCAGTTCTGTGGAGAATATGCCTATGTAACTGTTTGCAACCAGTGTGG
CAGAGAGTCTAAGCTTTTGTCAAAATTTTATGAGCTGGAGTTAAATATCCAAGGCCACAAACAGTTAACA
GATTGTATCTCGGAATTTTTGAAGGAAGAAAAATTAGAAGGAGACAATCGCTATTTTTGCGAGAACTGTC
AAAGCAAACAGAATGCAACAAGAAAGATTCGACTTCTTAGCCTTCCTTGCACTCTGAACTTGCAGCTAAT
GCGTTTTGTCTTTGACAGGCAAACTGGACATAAGAAAAAGCTGAATACCTACATTGGCTTCTCAGAAATT
TTGGATATGGAGCCTTATGTGGAACATAAAGGTGGGTCCTACGTGTATGAACTCAGCGCAGTCCTCATAC
ACAGAGGAGTGAGTGCTTATTCTGGCCACTACATCGCCCACGTGAAAGATCCACAGTCTGGTGAATGGTA
TAAGTTTAATGATGAAGACATAGAAAAGATGGAGGGGAAGAAATTACAACTAGGGATTGAGGAAGATCTA
GCAGAACCTTCTAAGTCTCAGACACGTAAACCCAAGTGTGGCAAAGGAACTCATTGCTCTCGAAATGCAT
ATATGTTGGTTTATAGACTGCAAACTCAAGAAAAGCCCAACACTACTGTTCAAGTTCCAGCCTTTCTTCA
AGAGCTGGTAGATCGGGATAATTCCAAATTTGAGGAGTGGTGTATTGAAATGGCTGAGATGCGTAAGCAA
AGTGTGGATAAAGGAAAAGCAAAACACGAAGAGGTTAAGGAGCTGTACCAAAGGTTACCTGCTGGAGCTG
AGCCCTATGAGTTTGTCTCTCTGGAATGGCTGCAAAAGTGGTTGGATGAATCAACACCTACCAAACCTAT
TGATAATCACGCTTGCCTGTGTTCCCATGACAAGCTTCACCCGGATAAAATATCAATTATGAAGAGGATA
TCTGAATATGCAGCTGACATTTTCTATAGTAGATATGGAGGAGGTCCAAGACTAACTGTGAAAGCCCTGT
GTAAGGAATGTGTAGTAGAACGTTGTCGCATATTGCGTCTGAAGAACCAACTAAATGAAGATTATAAAAC
TGTTAATAATCTGCTGAAAGCAGCAGTAAAGGGCAGCGATGGATTTTGGGTGGGGAAGTCCTCCTTGCGG
AGTTGGCGCCAGCTAGCTCTTGAACAGCTGGATGAGCAAGATGGTGATGCAGAACAAAGCAACGGAAAGA
TGAACGGTAGCACCTTAAATAAAGATGAATCAAAGGAAGAAAGAAAAGAAGAGGAGGAATTAAATTTTAA
TGAAGATATTCTGTGTCCACATGGTGAGTTATGCATATCTGAAAATGAAAGAAGGCTTGTTTCTAAAGAG
GCTTGGAGCAAACTGCAGCAGTACTTTCCAAAGGCTCCTGAGTTTCCAAGTTACAAAGAGTGCTGTTCAC
AGTGCAAGATTTTAGAAAGAGAAGGGGAAGAAAATGAAGCCTTACATAAGATGATTGCAAACGAGCAAAA
GACTTCTCTCCCAAATTTGTTCCAGGATAAAAACAGACCGTGTCTCAGTAACTGGCCAGAGGATACGGAT
GTCCTCTACATCGTGTCTCAGTTCTTTGTAGAAGAGTGGCGGAAATTTGTTAGAAAGCCTACAAGATGCA
GCCCTGTGTCATCAGTTGGGAACAGTGCTCTTTTGTGTCCCCACGGGGGCCTCATGTTTACATTTGCTTC
CATGACCAAAGAAGATTCTAAACTTATAGCTCTCATATGGCCCAGTGAGTGGCAAATGATACAAAAGCTC
TTTGTTGTGGATCATGTAATTAAAATCACGAGAATTGAAGTGGGAGATGTAAACCCTTCAGAAACACAGT
ATATTTCTGAGCCCAAACTCTGTCCAGAATGCAGAGAAGGCTTATTGTGTCAGCAGCAGAGGGACCTGCG
TGAATACACTCAAGCCACCATCTATGTCCATAAAGTTGTGGATAATAAAAAGGTGATGAAGGATTCGGCT
CCGGAACTGAATGTGAGTAGTTCTGAAACAGAGGAGGACAAGGAAGAAGCTAAACCAGATGGAGAAAAAG
ATCCAGATTTTAATCAAATCATGCATGCATTTTCAGTTGCTCCTTTTGACCAGAATTTGTCAATTGATGG
AAAGATTTTAAGTGATGACTGTGCCACCCTAGGCACCCTTGGCGTCATTCCTGAATCTGTCATTTTATTG
AAGGCTGATGAACCAATTGCAGATTATGCTGCAATGGATGATGTCATGCAAGTTTGTATGCCAGAAGAAG
GGTTTAAAGGTACTGGTCTTCTTGGACATTAACCAACTTTCTTGTACAAAGTGGTTCGATAACGAATTCC
GCCCCCCCCCCCTAACGTTACTGGCCGAAGCCGCTTGGAATAAGGCCGGTGTGCGTTTGTCTATATGTTA
TTTTCCACCATATTGCCGTCTTTTGGCAATGTGAGGGCCCGGAAACCTGGCCCTGTCTTCTTGACGAGCA
TTCCTAGGGGTCTTTCCCCTCTCGCCAAAGGAATGCAAGGTCTGTTGAATGTCGTGAAGGAAGCAGTTCC
TCTGGAAGCTTCTTGAAGACAAACAACGTCTGTAGCGACCCTTTGCAGGCAGCGGAACCCCCCACCTGGC
GACAGGTGCCTCTGCGGCCAAAAGCCACGTGTATAAGATACACCTGCAAAGGCGGCACAACCCCAGTGCC
ACGTTGTGAGTTGGATAGTTGTGGAAAGAGTCAAATGGCTCTCCTCAAGCGTATTCAACAAGGGGCTGAA
GGATGCCCAGAAGGTACCCCATTGTATGGGATCTGATCTGGGGCCTCGGTGCACATGCTTTACATGTGTT
TAGTCGAGGTTAAAAAAACGTCTAGGCCCCCCGAACCACGGGGACGTGGTTTTCCTTTGAAAAACACGAT
GATAATATGGCCACAACCATGACCGAGTACAAGCCCACGGTGCGCCTCGCCACCCGCGACGACGTCCCCA
GGGCCGTACGCACCCTCGCCGCCGCGTTCGCCGACTACCCCGCCACGCGCCACACCGTCGATCCGGACCG
CCACATCGAGCGGGTCACCGAGCTGCAAGAACTCTTCCTCACGCGCGTCGGGCTCGACATCGGCAAGGTG
TGGGTCGCGGACGACGGCGCCGCGGTGGCGGTCTGGACCACGCCGGAGAGCGTCGAAGCGGGGGCGGTGT
TCGCCGAGATCGGCCCGCGCATGGCCGAGTTGAGCGGTTCCCGGCTGGCCGCGCAGCAACAGATGGAAGG
CCTCCTGGCGCCGCACCGGCCCAAGGAGCCCGCGTGGTTCCTGGCCACCGTCGGCGTCTCGCCCGACCAC
CAGGGCAAGGGTCTGGGCAGCGCCGTCGTGCTCCCCGGAGTGGAGGCGGCCGAGCGCGCCGGGGTGCCCG
CCTTCCTGGAGACCTCCGCGCCCCGCAACCTCCCCTTCTACGAGCGGCTCGGCTTCACCGTCACCGCCGA
CGTCGAGGTGCCCGAAGGACCGCGCACCTGGTGCATGACCCGCAAGCCCGGTGCCTGATGCATCGATGTC
GACCTGCAGCCAAGCTTATCGATAAAATAAAAGATTTTATTTAGTCTCCAGAAAAAGGGGGGAATGAAAG
ACCCCACCTGTAGGTTTGGCAAGCTAGCTTAAGTAACGCCATTTTGCAAGGCATGGAAAATACATAACTG
AGAATAGAGAAGTTCAGATCAAGGTTAGGAACAGAGAGACAGCAGAATATGGGCCAAACAGGATATCTGT
GGTAAGCAGTTCCTGCCCCGGCTCAGGGCCAAGAACAGATGGTCCCCAGATGCGGTCCCGCCCTCAGCAG
TTTCTAGAGAACCATCAGATGTTTCCAGGGTGCCCCAAGGACCTGAAATGACCCTGTGCCTTATTTGAAC
TAACCAATCAGTTCGCTTCTCGCTTCTGTTCGCGCGCTTCTGCTCCCCGAGCTCAATAAAAGAGCCCACA
ACCCCTCACTCGGCGCGCCAGTCCTCCGATAGACTGCGTCGCCCGGGTACCCGTGTATCCAATAAACCCT
CTTGCAGTTGCATCCGACTTGTGGTCTCGCTGTTCCTTGGGAGGGTCTCCTCTGAGTGATTGACTACCCG
TCAGCGGGGGTCTTTCATGGGTAACAGTTTCTTGAAGTTGGAGAACAACATTCTGAGGGTAGGAGTCGAA
TATTAAGTAATCCTGACTCAATTAGCCACTGTTTTGAATCCACATACTCCAATACTCCTGAAATAGTTCA
TTATGGACAGCGCAGAAAGAGCTGGGGAGAATTGTGAAATTGTTATCCGCTCACAATTCCACACAACATA
CGAGCCGGAAGCATAAAGTGTAAAGCCTGGGGTGCCTAATGAGTGAGCTAACTCACATTAATTGCGTTGC
GCTCACTGCCCGCTTTCCAGTCGGGAAACCTGTCGTGCCAGCTGCATTAATGAATCGGCCAACGCGCGGG
GAGAGGCGGTTTGCGTATTGGGCGCTCTTCCGCTTCCTCGCTCACTGACTCGCTGCGCTCGGTCGTTCGG
CTGCGGCGAGCGGTATCAGCTCACTCAAAGGCGGTAATACGGTTATCCACAGAATCAGGGGATAACGCAG
GAAAGAACATGTGAGCAAAAGGCCAGCAAAAGGCCAGGAACCGTAAAAAGGCCGCGTTGCTGGCGTTTTT
CCATAGGCTCCGCCCCCCTGACGAGCATCACAAAAATCGACGCTCAAGTCAGAGGTGGCGAAACCCGACA
GGACTATAAAGATACCAGGCGTTTCCCCCTGGAAGCTCCCTCGTGCGCTCTCCTGTTCCGACCCTGCCGC
TTACCGGATACCTGTCCGCCTTTCTCCCTTCGGGAAGCGTGGCGCTTTCTCATAGCTCACGCTGTAGGTA
TCTCAGTTCGGTGTAGGTCGTTCGCTCCAAGCTGGGCTGTGTGCACGAACCCCCCGTTCAGCCCGACCGC
TGCGCCTTATCCGGTAACTATCGTCTTGAGTCCAACCCGGTAAGACACGACTTATCGCCACTGGCAGCAG
CCACTGGTAACAGGATTAGCAGAGCGAGGTATGTAGGCGGTGCTACAGAGTTCTTGAAGTGGTGGCCTAA
CTACGGCTACACTAGAAGAACAGTATTTGGTATCTGCGCTCTGCTGAAGCCAGTTACCTTCGGAAAAAGA
GTTGGTAGCTCTTGATCCGGCAAACAAACCACCGCTGGTAGCGGTGGTTTTTTTGTTTGCAAGCAGCAGA
TTACGCGCAGAAAAAAAGGATCTCAAGAAGATCCTTTGATCTTTTCTACGGGGTCTGACGCTCAGTGGAA
CGAAAACTCACGTTAAGGGATTTTGGTCATGAGATTATCAAAAAGGATCTTCACCTAGATCCTTTTAAAT
TAAAAATGAAGTTTTAAATCAATCTAAAGTATATATGAGTAAACTTGGTCTGACAGTTACCAATGCTTAA
TCAGTGAGGCACCTATCTCAGCGATCTGTCTATTTCGTTCATCCATAGTTGCCTGACTCCCCGTCGTGTA
GATAACTACGATACGGGAGGGCTTACCATCTGGCCCCAGTGCTGCAATGATACCGCGAGACCCACGCTCA
CCGGCTCCAGATTTATCAGCAATAAACCAGCCAGCCGGAAGGGCCGAGCGCAGAAGTGGTCCTGCAACTT
TATCCGCCTCCATCCAGTCTATTAATTGTTGCCGGGAAGCTAGAGTAAGTAGTTCGCCAGTTAATAGTTT
GCGCAACGTTGTTGCCATTGCTACAGGCATCGTGGTGTCACGCTCGTCGTTTGGTATGGCTTCATTCAGC
TCCGGTTCCCAACGATCAAGGCGAGTTACATGATCCCCCATGTTGTGCAAAAAAGCGGTTAGCTCCTTCG
GTCCTCCGATCGTTGTCAGAAGTAAGTTGGCCGCAGTGTTATCACTCATGGTTATGGCAGCACTGCATAA
TTCTCTTACTGTCATGCCATCCGTAAGATGCTTTTCTGTGACTGGTGAGTACTCAACCAAGTCATTCTGA
GAATAGTGTATGCGGCGACCGAGTTGCTCTTGCCCGGCGTCAATACGGGATAATACCGCGCCACATAGCA
GAACTTTAAAAGTGCTCATCATTGGAAAACGTTCTTCGGGGCGAAAACTCTCAAGGATCTTACCGCTGTT
GAGATCCAGTTCGATGTAACCCACTCGTGCACCCAACTGATCTTCAGCATCTTTTACTTTCACCAGCGTT
TCTGGGTGAGCAAAAACAGGAAGGCAAAATGCCGCAAAAAAGGGAATAAGGGCGACACGGAAATGTTGAA
TACTCATACTCTTCCTTTTTCAATATTATTGAAGCATTTATCAGGGTTATTGTCTCATGAGCGGATACAT
ATTTGAATGTATTTAGAAAAATAAACAAATAGGGGTTCCGCGCACATTTCCCCGAAAAGTGCCACCTGAC
GTCTAAGAAACCATTATTATCATGACATTAACCTATAAAAATAGGCGTATCACGAGGCCCTTTCGTCTCG
CGCGTTTCGGTGATGACGGTGAAAACCTCTGACACATGCAGCTCCCGGAGACGGTCACAGCTTGTCTGTA
AGCGGATGCCGGGAGCAGACAAGCCCGTCAGGGCGCGTCAGCGGGTGTTGGCGGGTGTCGGGGCTGGCTT
AACTATGCGGCATCAGAGCAGATTGTACTGAGAGTGCACCATATGCGGTGTGAAATACCGCACAGATGCG
TAAGGAGAAAATACCGCATCAGGCGCCATTCGCCATTCAGGCTGCGCAACTGTTGGGAAGGGCGATCGGT
GCGGGCCTCTTCGCTATTACGCCAGCTGGCGAAAGGGGGATGTGCTGCAAGGCGATTAAGTTGGGTAACG
CCAGGGTTTTCCCAGTCACGACGTTGTAAAACGACGGCGCAAGGAATGGTGCATGCAAGGAGATGGCGCC
CAACAGTCCCCCGGCCACGGGGCCTGCCACCATACCCACGCCGAAACAAGCGCTCATGAGCCCGAAGTGG
CGAGCCCGATCTTCCCCATCGGTGATGTCGGCGATATAGGCGCCAGCAACCGCACCTGTGGCGCCGG
