>Addgene plasmid #22585 | Flag-HA-USP48 | addgene partial sequence | sequence record 28387 | 22585 with HarMSCVb (caggtcccctacatcgtgac)
TGGGTCAGCCCTTTGTACACCCTAAGCCTCCGCCTCCTCTTCCTCCATCCGCCCCGTCTCTCCCCCTTGA
ACCTCCTCGTTCGACCCCGCCTCGATCCTCCCTTTATCCAGCCCTCACTCCTTCTCTAGGCGCCGGAATT
AGATCTGCCACCATGGACTACAAGGATGACGATGACAAGCTCGATGGAGGATACCCATACGATGTTCCAG
ATTACGCTGCTCGAGGTTATCAAACAAGTTTGTACAAAAAAGTTGGCATGGCCCCGCGGCTGCAGCTGGA
GAAGGCGGCCTGGCGCTGGGCGGAGACGGTGCGGCCCGAGGAGGTGTCGCAGGAGCACATCGAGACCGCT
TACCGCATCTGGCTGGAGCCCTGCATTCGCGGCGTGTGCAGACGAAACTGCAAAGGAAATCCGAATTGCT
TGGTTGGTATTGGTGAGCATATTTGGTTAGGAGAAATAGATGAAAATAGTTTTCATAACATCGATGATCC
CAACTGTGAGAGGAGAAAAAAGAACTCATTTGTGGGCCTGACTAACCTTGGAGCCACTTGTTATGTCAAC
ACATTTCTTCAAGTGTGGTTTCTCAACTTGGAGCTTCGGCAGGCACTCTACTTATGTCCAAGCACTTGTA
GTGACTACATGCTGGGAGACGGCA
